Addgene plasmid #169818: pMXS-IRES-BLAST flag-CAD
Purpose: Expresses C-terminal flag-tagged CAD in mammalian cells
Depositing lab: Richard Possemato. Depositing organization: NYU Grossman School of Medicine. Publication: Allosteric regulation of CAD modulates de novo pyrimidine synthesis during the cell cycle. Shin J, Mir H, Khurram MA, Fujihara KM, Dynlacht BD, Cardozo TJ, Possemato R. Nat Metab. 2023 Feb 6. doi: 10.1038/s42255-023-00735-9. PubMed 36747088.
Backbone
  Vector backbone: pMXS-IRES-BLAST
  Backbone size w/o insert (bp): 5600
  Total vector size (bp): 12300
  Vector type: Mammalian Expression, Retroviral
  Selectable markers: Blasticidin
Growth in bacteria
  Bacterial resistance: Ampicillin, 100 μg/mL
  Growth temperature: 37°C
  Growth strain: NEB Stable
  Copy number: High Copy
Gene/Insert
  Gene/Insert name: CAD (alt name: carbamoyl-phosphate synthetase 2, aspartate transcarbamylase, and dihydroorotase)
  Species: H. sapiens (human)
  Insert size (bp): 6700
  Mutation: TCCC -> AGTC silent mutations at nt527-530 eliminating PAM site for sgRNA target sequence 5’-ATTGGGGTCCAAGAATGGCA-3’
  GenBank ID: BC065510.1
  Entrez Gene: CAD (a.k.a. CDG1Z, DEE50, EIEE50, GATD4)
  Tag / fusion protein: Flag tag (C terminal on insert)
  Cloning method: Restriction Enzyme; 5′ cloning site BamHI (not destroyed); 3′ cloning site NotI (not destroyed)
  Sequencing primers: 5′ AGTAGACGGCATCGCAGCTTGGATA; 3′ GGC GGA ATT TAC GTA GCG GCC
Terms and licenses: Academic/Nonprofit Terms; Industry Terms: Not Available to Industry
How to cite: pMXS-IRES-BLAST flag-CAD was a gift from Richard Possemato (Addgene plasmid # 169818 ; http://n2t.net/addgene:169818 ; RRID:Addgene_169818)
