[The description below was written by a language model from this plasmid's Addgene catalogue record and pLannotate feature annotations shown in this document.]
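Description:
pMXS-IRES-BLAST flag-CAD is a Moloney murine leukemia virus-based retroviral expression vector of about 12.3 kb, built on the pMXS-IRES-BLAST backbone for stable gene delivery into mammalian cells. In bacteria it is maintained through a high-copy ColE1/pUC-type origin and an ampicillin resistance gene (β-lactamase with its own promoter). The viral portion comprises a 5′ MMLV LTR, the Ψ packaging signal extended into a truncated, start-codon-less gag segment, and a pol-derived region carrying a splice acceptor, followed by the payload and a 3′ LTR. The annotation tool labels a short piece of the 3′ LTR as a ΔU3 fragment alongside a larger MMLV LTR match, so the record does not clearly establish a self-inactivating design. No separate internal promoter is annotated, consistent with transcription being driven from the 5′ LTR.

The insert is the roughly 6.7 kb human CAD coding sequence, cloned between BamHI and NotI sites. It encodes the multifunctional enzyme of de novo pyrimidine synthesis that combines glutamine amidotransferase, carbamoyl-phosphate synthetase, aspartate transcarbamylase and dihydroorotase activities. The catalogue lists a C-terminal Flag tag, although this is not annotated separately in the feature table. Silent substitutions near the 5′ end of the coding sequence remove the PAM for a specific sgRNA, making the cDNA resistant to Cas9 cutting. Downstream, an EMCV IRES allows translation of blasticidin S deaminase from the same transcript, linking blasticidin selection to CAD expression. These features suit the construct to re-expressing tagged CAD in CRISPR-targeted cells, in line with the associated study of CAD regulation and pyrimidine synthesis during the cell cycle.
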