Features (pLannotate 1.2.2; 14 found; start..end, strand, type, name):
    100..562     +  misc_feature   IRES: internal ribosome entry site (IRES) of the encephalomyocarditis virus (EMCV)
    582..971     +  CDS            BSD: blasticidin S deaminase; Aspergillus terreus BSD; confers resistance to blasticidin
   1020..1141    +  LTR            3' LTR (ΔU3) (fragment): self-inactivating 3' long terminal repeat (LTR) from Moloney murine leukemia virus
   1142..1611    +  LTR            LTR: long terminal repeat from Moloney murine leukemia virus
   1677..1729    -  CDS            lacI (fragment): lac repressor; lacI; The lac repressor binds to the lac operator to inhibit transcription in E. coli. This inhibition can be relieved by adding lactose or isopropyl-β-D-thiogalactopyranoside (IPTG).
   1912..2500    -  rep_origin     ori: high-copy-number ColE1/pMB1/pBR322/pUC origin of replication
   2664..3524    -  CDS            AmpR: β-lactamase; bla; confers resistance to ampicillin, carbenicillin, and related antibiotics
   3525..3629    -  promoter       AmpR promoter: bla
   3659..4252    +  LTR            LTR: long terminal repeat from Moloney murine leukemia virus
   4315..4514    +  misc_feature   MMLV Ψ: packaging signal of Moloney murine leukemia virus (MMLV)
   4566..4654    +  misc_feature   MESV Ψ (fragment): packaging signal of murine embryonic stem cell virus
   4731..5147    +  CDS            gag (truncated): truncated Moloney murine leukemia virus (MMLV) gag gene lacking the start codon
   5157..5531    +  misc_feature   pol region: Moloney murine leukemia virus (MMLV) pol region containing the splice acceptor site
   5560..12234   +  CDS            CAD: PYR1_HUMAN - Experimental evidence at protein level: Swiss-Prot protein existence level 1. This protein is a 'fusion' protein encoding four enzymatic activities of the pyrimidine pathway (GATase, CPSase, ATCase and DHOase). From Homo sapiens (Human).
>Addgene plasmid #169818 | pMXS-IRES-BLAST flag-CAD | addgene full sequence | sequence record 332612 | Addgene NGS Result
CCCCCCCCCTAACGTTACTGGCCGAAGCCGCTTGGAATAAGGCCGGTGTGCGTTTGTCTATATGTTATTT
TCCACCATATTGCCGTCTTTTGGCAATGTGAGGGCCCGGAAACCTGGCCCTGTCTTCTTGACGAGCATTC
CTAGGGGTCTTTCCCCTCTCGCCAAAGGAATGCAAGGTCTGTTGAATGTCGTGAAGGAAGCAGTTCCTCT
GGAAGCTTCTTGAAGACAAACAACGTCTGTAGCGACCCTTTGCAGGCAGCGGAACCCCCCACCTGGCGAC
AGGTGCCTCTGCGGCCAAAAGCCACGTGTATAAGATACACCTGCAAAGGCGGCACAACCCCAGTGCCACG
TTGTGAGTTGGATAGTTGTGGAAAGAGTCAAATGGCTCTCCTCAAGCGTATTCAACAAGGGGCTGAAGGA
TGCCCAGAAGGTACCCCATTGTATGGGATCTGATCTGGGGCCTCGGTGCACATGCTTTACATGTGTTTAG
TCGAGGTTAAAAAAACGTCTAGGCCCCCCGAACCACGGGGACGTGGTTTTCCTTTGAAAAACACGATGAT
AATATGGCCACAACCATGGTTCCTTTGTCTCAAGAAGAATCCACCCTCATTGAAAGAGCAACGGCTACAA
TCAACAGCATCCCCATCTCTGAAGACTACAGCGTCGCCAGCGCAGCTCTCTCTAGCGACGGCCGCATCTT
CACTGGTGTCAATGTATATCATTTTACTGGGGGACCTTGTGCAGAACTCGTGGTGCTGGGCACTGCTGCT
GCTGCGGCAGCTGGCAACCTGACTTGTATCGTCGCGATCGGAAATGAGAACAGGGGCATCTTGAGCCCCT
GCGGACGGTGCCGACAGGTGCTTCTCGATCTGCATCCTGGGATCAAAGCCATAGTGAAGGACAGTGATGG
ACAGCCGACGGCAGTTGGGATTCGTGAATTGCTGCCCTCTGGTTATGTGTGGGAGGGCTAAGTCGACGAT
AAAATAAAAGATTTTATTTAGTCTCCAGAAAAAGGGGGGAATGAAAGACCCCACCTGTAGGTTTGGCAAG
CTAGCTTAAGTAACGCCATTTTGCAAGGCATGGAAAAATACATAACTGAGAATAGAGAAGTTCAGATCAA
GGTCAGGAACAGATGGAACAGCTGAATATGGGCCAAACAGGATATCTGTGGTAAGCAGTTCCTGCCCCGG
CTCAGGGCCAAGAACAGATGGAACAGCTGAATATGGGCCAAACAGGATATCTGTGGTAAGCAGTTCCTGC
CCCGGCTCAGGGCCAAGAACAGATGGTCCCCAGATGCGGTCCAGCCCTCAGCAGTTTCTAGAGAACCATC
AGATGTTTCCAGGGTGCCCCAAGGACCTGAAATGACCCTGTGCCTTATTTGAACTAACCAATCAGTTCGC
TTCTCGCTTCTGTTCGCGCGCTTCTGCTCCCCGAGCTCAATAAAAGAGCCCACAACCCCTCACTCGGGGC
GCCAGTCCTCCGATTGACTGAGTCGCCCGGGTACCCGTGTATCCAATAAACCCTCTTGCAGTTGCATCCG
ACTTGTGGTCTCGCTGTTCCTTGGGAGGGTCTCCTCTGAGTGATTGACTACCCGTCAGCGGGGGTCTTTC
ACATGCAGCATGTATCAAAATTAATTTGGTTTTTTTTCTTAAGTATTTACATTAAATGGCCATAGTTGCA
TTAATGAATCGGCCAACGCGCGGGGAGAGGCGGTTTGCGTATTGGGCGCTCTTCCGCTTCCTCGCTCACT
GACTCGCTGCGCTCGGTCGTTCGGCTGCGGCGAGCGGTATCAGCTCACTCAAAGGCGGTAATACGGTTAT
CCACAGAATCAGGGGATAACGCAGGAAAGAACATGTGAGCAAAAGGCCAGCAAAAGGCCAGGAACCGTAA
AAAGGCCGCGTTGCTGGCGTTTTTCCATAGGCTCCGCCCCCCTGACGAGCATCACAAAAATCGACGCTCA
AGTCAGAGGTGGCGAAACCCGACAGGACTATAAAGATACCAGGCGTTTCCCCCTGGAAGCTCCCTCGTGC
GCTCTCCTGTTCCGACCCTGCCGCTTACCGGATACCTGTCCGCCTTTCTCCCTTCGGGAAGCGTGGCGCT
TTCTCATAGCTCACGCTGTAGGTATCTCAGTTCGGTGTAGGTCGTTCGCTCCAAGCTGGGCTGTGTGCAC
GAACCCCCCGTTCAGCCCGACCGCTGCGCCTTATCCGGTAACTATCGTCTTGAGTCCAACCCGGTAAGAC
ACGACTTATCGCCACTGGCAGCAGCCACTGGTAACAGGATTAGCAGAGCGAGGTATGTAGGCGGTGCTAC
AGAGTTCTTGAAGTGGTGGCCTAACTACGGCTACACTAGAAGAACAGTATTTGGTATCTGCGCTCTGCTG
AAGCCAGTTACCTTCGGAAAAAGAGTTGGTAGCTCTTGATCCGGCAAACAAACCACCGCTGGTAGCGGTG
GTTTTTTTGTTTGCAAGCAGCAGATTACGCGCAGAAAAAAAGGATCTCAAGAAGATCCTTTGATCTTTTC
TACGGGGTCTGACGCTCAGTGGAACGAAAACTCACGTTAAGGGATTTTGGTCATGAGATTATCAAAAAGG
ATCTTCACCTAGATCCTTTTGCGGCCGGCCGCAAATCAATCTAAAGTATATATGAGTAAACTTGGTCTGA
CAGTTACCAATGCTTAATCAGTGAGGCACCTATCTCAGCGATCTGTCTATTTCGTTCATCCATAGTTGCC
TGACTCCCCGTCGTGTAGATAACTACGATACGGGAGGGCTTACCATCTGGCCCCAGTGCTGCAATGATAC
CGCGAGACCCACGCTCACCGGCTCCAGATTTATCAGCAATAAACCAGCCAGCCGGAAGGGCCGAGCGCAG
AAGTGGTCCTGCAACTTTATCCGCCTCCATCCAGTCTATTAATTGTTGCCGGGAAGCTAGAGTAAGTAGT
TCGCCAGTTAATAGTTTGCGCAACGTTGTTGCCATTGCTACAGGCATCGTGGTGTCACGCTCGTCGTTTG
GTATGGCTTCATTCAGCTCCGGTTCCCAACGATCAAGGCGAGTTACATGATCCCCCATGTTGTGCAAAAA
AGCGGTTAGCTCCTTCGGTCCTCCGATCGTTGTCAGAAGTAAGTTGGCCGCAGTGTTATCACTCATGGTT
ATGGCAGCACTGCATAATTCTCTTACTGTCATGCCATCCGTAAGATGCTTTTCTGTGACTGGTGAGTACT
CAACCAAGTCATTCTGAGAATAGTGTATGCGGCGACCGAGTTGCTCTTGCCCGGCGTCAATACGGGATAA
TACCGCGCCACATAGCAGAACTTTAAAAGTGCTCATCATTGGAAAACGTTCTTCGGGGCGAAAACTCTCA
AGGATCTTACCGCTGTTGAGATCCAGTTCGATGTAACCCACTCGTGCACCCAACTGATCTTCAGCATCTT
TTACTTTCACCAGCGTTTCTGGGTGAGCAAAAACAGGAAGGCAAAATGCCGCAAAAAAGGGAATAAGGGC
GACACGGAAATGTTGAATACTCATACTCTTCCTTTTTCAATATTATTGAAGCATTTATCAGGGTTATTGT
CTCATGAGCGGATACATATTTGAATGTATTTAGAAAAATAAACAAATAGGGGTTCCGCGCACATTTCCCC
GAAAAGTGCCACCTGCATAATGAAAGACCCCACCTGTAGGTTTGGCAAGCTAGCTTAAGTAACGCCATTT
TGCAAGGCATGGAAAAATACATAACTGAGAATAGAAAAGTTCAGATCAAGGTCAGGAACAGATGGAACAG
CTGAATATGGGCCAAACAGGATATCTGTGGTAAGCAGTTCCTGCCCCGGCTCAGGGCCAAGAACAGATGG
AACAGCTGAATATGGGCCAAACAGGATATCTGTGGTAAGCAGTTCCTGCCCCGGCTCAGGGCCAAGAACA
GATGGTCCCCAGATGCGGTCCAGCCCTCAGCAGTTTCTAGAGAACCATCAGATGTTTCCAGGGTGCCCCA
AGGACCTGAAATGACCCTGTGCCTTATTTGAACTAACCAATCAGTTCGCTTCTCGCTTCTGTTCGCGCGC
TTCTGCTCCCCGAGCTCAATAAAAGAGCCCACAACCCCTCACTCGGCGCGCCAGTCCTCCGATTGACTGA
GTCGCCCGGGTACCCGTGTATCCAATAAACCCTCTTGCAGTTGCATCCGACTTGTGGTCTCGCTGTTCCT
TGGGAGGGTCTCCTCTGAGTGATTGACTACCCGTCAGCGGGGGTCTTTCATTTGGGGGCTCGTCCGGGAT
CGGGAGACCCCTGCCCAGGGACCACCGACCCACCACCGGGAGGTAAGCTGGCCAGCAACTTATCTGTGTC
TGTCCGATTGTCTAGTGTCTATGACTGATTTTATGCGCCTGCGTCGGTACTAGTTAGCTAACTAGCTCTG
TATCTGGCGGACCCGTGGTGGAACTGACGAGTTCGGAACACCCGGCCGCAACCCTGGGAGACGTCCCAGG
GACTTCGGGGGCCGTTTTTGTGGCCCGACCTGAGTCCAAAAATCCCGATCGTTTTGGACTCTTTGGTGCA
CCCCCCTAATAGGAGGGATATGTGGTTCTGGTAGGAGACGAGAACCTAAAACAGTTCCCGCCTCCGTCTG
AATTTTTGCTTTCGGTTTGGGACCGAAGCCGCGCCGCGCGTCTTGTCTGCTGCAGCATCGTTCTGTGTTG
TCTCTGTCTGACTGTGTTTCTGTATTTGTCTGAAAATTAGGGCCAGACTGTTACCACTCCCTTAAGTTTG
ACCTTAGGTCACTGGAAAGATGTCGAGCGGATCGCTCACAACCAGTCGGTAGATGTCAAGAAGAGACGTT
GGGTTACCTTCTGCTCTGCAGAATGGCCAACCTTTAACGTCGGATGGCCGCGAGACGGCACCTTTAACCG
AGACCTCATCACCCAGGTTAAGATCAAGGTCTTTTCACCTGGCCCGCATGGACACCCAGACCAGGTCCCC
TACATCGTGACCTGGGAAGCCTTGGCTTTTGACCCCCCTCCCTGGGTCAAGCCCTTTGTACACCCTAAGC
CTCCGCCTCCTCTTCCTCCATCCGCCCCGTCTCTCCCCCTTGAACCTCCTCGTTCGACCCCGCCTCGATC
CTCCCTTTATCCAGCCCTCACTCCTTCTCTAGGCGCCCCCATATGGCCATATGAGATCTTATATGGGGCA
CCCCCGCCCCTTGTAAACTTCCCTGACCCTGACATGACAAGAGTTACTAACAGCCCCTCTCTCCAAGCTC
ACTTACAGGCTCTCTACTTAGTCCAGCACGAAGTCTGGAGACCTCTGGCGGCAGCCTACCAAGAACAACT
GGACCGACCGGTGGTACCTCACCCTTACCGAGTCGGCGACACAGTGTGGGTCCGCCGACACCAGACTAAG
AACCTAGAACCTCGCTGGAAAGGACCTTACACAGTCCTGCTGACCACCCCCACCGCCCTCAAAGTAGACG
GCATCGCAGCTTGGATACACGCCGCCCACGTGAAGGCTGCCGACCCCGGGGGTGGACCATCCTCTAGACT
GCCGGATCTAGCTAGTTAATTAAGGATCCATGGCGGCCCTAGTGTTGGAGGACGGGTCGGTCCTGCGGGG
CCAGCCCTTTGGGGCCGCCGTGTCGACTGCCGGGGAAGTGGTGTTTCAAACCGGCATGGTCGGCTACCCC
GAGGCCCTCACTGATCCCTCCTACAAGGCACAGATCTTAGTGCTCACCTATCCTCTGATCGGCAACTATG
GCATCCCCCCAGATGAAATGGATGAGTTCGGTCTCTGCAAGTGGTTTGAATCCTCGGGCATCCACGTAGC
AGCACTGGTAGTGGGAGAGTGCTGTCCTACTCCCAGCCACTGGAGTGCCACCCGCACCCTGCATGAGTGG
CTGCAGCAGCATGGCATCCCTGGCTTGCAAGGAGTAGACACTCGGGAGCTGACCAAGAAGTTGCGGGAAC
AGGGGTCTCTGCTGGGGAAGCTGGTCCAGAATGGAACAGAACCTTCAAGTCTGCCATTCTTGGACCCCAA
TGCCCGCCCCCTGGTACCAGAGGTCTCCATTAAGACTCCACGGGTATTCAATACAGGGGGTGCCCCTCGG
ATCCTTGCTTTGGACTGTGGCCTCAAGTATAATCAGATCCGATGCCTCTGCCAGCGTGGGGCTGAGGTCA
CTGTGGTACCCTGGGACCATGCACTAGACAGCCAAGAGTATGAGGGTCTCTTCTTAAGTAATGGGCCTGG
TGACCCTGCCTCCTATCCCAGTGTCGTATCCACACTGAGCCGTGTTTTATCTGAGCCTAATCCCCGACCT
GTCTTTGGGATCTGCCTGGGACACCAGCTATTGGCCTTAGCCATTGGGGCCAAGACTTACAAGATGAGAT
ATGGGAACCGAGGCCATAACCAGCCCTGCTTGTTGGTGGGCTCTGGGCGCTGCTTTCTGACATCCCAGAA
CCATGGGTTTGCTGTGGAGACAGACTCACTGCCAGCAGACTGGGCTCCTCTCTTCACCAACGCCAATGAT
GGTTCCAATGAAGGCATTGTGCACAACAGCTTGCCTTTCTTCAGTGTCCAGTTTCACCCAGAGCACCAAG
CTGGCCCTTCAGATATGGAACTGCTTTTCGATATCTTTCTGGAAACTGTGAAAGAGGCCACAGCTGGGAA
CCCTGGGGGCCAGACAGTTAGAGAGCGGCTGACTGAGCGCCTCTGTCCCCCTGGGATTCCCACTCCCGGC
TCTGGACTTCCACCACCACGAAAGGTTCTGATCCTGGGCTCAGGGGGCCTCTCCATTGGCCAAGCTGGAG
AATTTGACTACTCGGGCTCTCAGGCAATTAAGGCCCTGAAGGAGGAAAACATCCAGACGTTGCTGATCAA
CCCCAATATTGCCACAGTGCAGACCTCCCAGGGGCTGGCCGACAAGGTCTATTTTCTTCCCATAACACCT
CATTATGTAACCCAGGTGATACGTAATGAACGCCCCGATGGTGTGTTACTGACTTTTGGGGGCCAGACTG
CTCTGAACTGTGGTGTGGAGCTGACCAAGGCCGGGGTGCTGGCTCGGTATGGGGTCCGGGTCCTGGGCAC
ACCAGTGGAGACCATTGAGCTGACCGAGGATCGACGGGCCTTTGCTGCCAGAATGGCAGAGATCGGAGAG
CATGTGGCCCCGAGCGAGGCAGCAAATTCTCTTGAACAGGCCCAGGCAGCCGCTGAACGGCTGGGGTACC
CTGTGCTAGTGCGTGCAGCCTTTGCCCTGGGTGGCCTGGGCTCTGGCTTTGCCTCTAACAGGGAGGAGCT
CTCTGCTCTCGTGGCCCCAGCTTTTGCCCATACCAGCCAAGTGCTAGTAGACAAGTCTCTGAAGGGATGG
AAGGAGATTGAGTACGAGGTGGTGAGAGACGCCTATGGCAACTGTGTCACGGTGTGTAACATGGAGAACT
TGGACCCACTGGGCATCCACACTGGTGAGTCCATAGTGGTGGCCCCTAGCCAGACACTGAATGACAGGGA
GTATCAGCTCCTGAGGCAGACAGCTATCAAGGTGACCCAGCACCTGGGAATTGTTGGGGAGTGCAATGTG
CAGTATGCCTTGAACCCTGAGTCTGAGCAGTATTACATCATTGAAGTGAATGCCAGGCTCTCTCGCAGCT
CTGCCCTGGCCAGTAAGGCCACAGGTTATCCACTGGCTTATGTGGCAGCCAAGCTAGCATTGGGCATCCC
TTTGCCTGAGCTCAGGAACTCTGTGACAGGGGGTACAGCAGCCTTTGAACCCAGCGTGGATTATTGTGTG
GTGAAGATTCCTCGATGGGACCTTAGCAAGTTCCTGCGAGTCAGCACAAAGATTGGGAGCTGCATGAAGA
GCGTTGGTGAAGTCATGGGCATTGGGCGTTCATTTGAGGAGGCCTTCCAGAAGGCCCTGCGCATGGTGGA
TGAGAACTGTGTGGGCTTTGATCACACAGTGAAACCAGTCAGCGATATGGAGTTGGAGACTCCAACAGAT
AAGCGGATTTTTGTGGTGGCAGCTGCTTTGTGGGCTGGTTATTCAGTGGACCGCCTGTATGAGCTCACAC
GCATCGACCGCTGGTTCCTGCACCGAATGAAGCGTATCATCGCACATGCCCAGCTGCTAGAACAACACCG
TGGACAGCCTTTGCCGCCAGACCTGCTGCAACAGGCCAAGTGTCTTGGCTTCTCAGACAAACAGATTGCC
CTTGCAGTTCTGAGCACAGAGCTGGCTGTTCGCAAGCTGCGTCAGGAACTGGGGATCTGTCCAGCAGTGA
AACAGATTGACACAGTTGCAGCTGAGTGGCCAGCCCAGACAAATTACCTATACCTAACGTATTGGGGCAC
CACCCATGACCTCACCTTTCGAACACCTCATGTCCTAGTCCTTGGCTCTGGCGTCTACCGTATTGGCTCT
AGCGTTGAATTTGACTGGTGTGCTGTAGGCTGCATCCAGCAGCTCCGAAAGATGGGATATAAGACCATCA
TGGTGAACTATAACCCAGAGACAGTCAGCACCGACTATGACATGTGTGATCGACTCTACTTTGATGAGAT
CTCTTTTGAGGTGGTGATGGACATCTATGAGCTCGAGAACCCTGAAGGTGTGATCCTATCCATGGGTGGA
CAGCTGCCCAACAACATGGCCATGGCGTTGCATCGGCAGCAGTGCCGGGTGCTGGGCACCTCCCCTGAAG
CCATTGACTCGGCTGAGAACCGTTTCAAGTTTTCCCGGCTCCTTGACACCATTGGTATCAGCCAGCCTCA
GTGGAGGGAGCTCAGTGACCTCGAGTCTGCTCGCCAATTCTGCCAGACCGTGGGGTACCCCTGTGTGGTG
CGCCCCTCCTATGTGCTGAGCGGTGCTGCTATGAATGTGGCCTACACGGATGGAGACCTGGAGCGCTTCC
TGAGCAGCGCAGCAGCCGTCTCCAAAGAGCATCCCGTGGTCATCTCCAAGTTCATCCAGGAGGCTAAGGA
GATTGACGTGGATGCCGTGGCCTCTGATGGTGTGGTGGCAGCCATCGCCATCTCTGAGCATGTGGAGAAT
GCAGGTGTGCATTCAGGTGATGCGACGCTGGTGACCCCCCCACAAGATATCACTGCCAAAACCCTGGAGC
GGATCAAAGCCATTGTGCATGCTGTGGGCCAGGAGCTACAGGTCACAGGACCCTTCAATCTGCAGCTCAT
TGCCAAGGATGACCAGCTGAAAGTTATTGAATGCAACGTACGTGTCTCTCGCTCCTTCCCCTTCGTTTCC
AAGACACTGGGTGTGGACCTAGTAGCCTTGGCCACGCGGGTCATCATGGGGGAAGAAGTGGAACCTGTGG
GGCTAATGACTGGTTCTGGAGTTGTGGGAGTAAAGGTGCCTCAGTTCTCCTTCTCCCGCTTGGCGGGTGC
TGACGTGGTGTTGGGTGTGGAAATGACCAGTACTGGGGAGGTGGCCGGCTTTGGGGAGAGCCGCTGTGAG
GCATACCTCAAGGCCATGCTAAGCACTGGCTTTAAGATCCCCAAGAAGAATATCCTGCTGACCATTGGCA
GCTATAAGAACAAAAGCGAGCTGCTCCCAACTGTGCGGCTACTGGAGAGCCTGGGCTACAGCCTCTATGC
CAGTCTCGGCACAGCTGACTTCTACACTGAGCATGGCGTCAAGGTAACAGCTGTGGACTGGCACTTTGAG
GAGGCTGTGGATGGTGAGTGCCCACCACAGCGGAGCATCCTGGAGCAGCTAGCTGAGAAAAACTTTGAGC
TGGTGATTAACCTGTCAATGCGTGGAGCTGGGGGCCGGCGTCTCTCTTCCTTTGTCACCAAGGGCTACCG
CACCCGACGCTTGGCCGCTGACTTCTCCGTGCCCCTAATCATCGATATCAAGTGCACCAAACTCTTTGTG
GAGGCCCTAGGCCAGATCGGGCCAGCCCCTCCTTTGAAGGTGCATGTTGACTGTATGACCTCCCAAAAGC
TTGTGCGACTGCCGGGATTGATTGATGTCCATGTGCACCTGCGGGAACCAGGTGGGACACATAAGGAGGA
CTTTGCTTCAGGCACAGCCGCTGCCCTGGCTGGGGGTATCACCATGGTGTGTGCCATGCCTAATACCCGG
CCCCCCATCATTGACGCCCCTGCTCTGGCCCTGGCCCAGAAGCTGGCAGAGGCTGGCGCCCGGTGCGACT
TTGCGCTATTCCTTGGGGCCTCGTCTGAAAATGCAGGAACCTTGGGCACCGTGGCCGGGTCTGCAGCCGG
GCTGAAGCTTTACCTCAATGAGACCTTCTCTGAGCTGCGGCTGGACAGCGTGGTCCAGTGGATGGAGCAT
TTCGAGACATGGCCCTCCCACCTCCCCATTGTGGCTCACGCGGAGCAGCAAACCGTGGCTGCTGTCCTCA
TGGTGGCTCAGCTCACTCAGCGCTCAGTGCACATATGTCACGTGGCACGGAAGGAGGAGATCCTGCTAAT
TAAAGCTGCAAAGGCACGGGGCTTGCCAGTGACCTGCGAGGTGGCTCCCCACCACCTGTTCCTAAGCCAT
GATGACCTGGAGCGCCTGGGGCCTGGGAAGGGGGAGGTCCGGCCTGAGCTTGGCTCCCGCCAGGATGTGG
AAGCCCTGTGGGAGAACATGGCTGTCATCGACTGCTTTGCCTCAGACCATGCTCCCCATACCTTGGAGGA
GAAGTGTGGGTCCAGGCCCCCACCTGGGTTCCCAGGGTTAGAGACCATGCTGCCACTACTCCTGACGGCT
GTAAGCGAGGGCCGGCTCAGCCTGGACGACCTGCTGCAGCGATTGCACCACAATCCTCGGCGCATCTTTC
ACCTGCCTCCGCAGGAGGACACCTATGTGGAGGTGGATCTGGAGCATGAGTGGACAATTCCCAGCCACAT
GCCCTTCTCCAAGGCCCACTGGACACCTTTTGAAGGGCAGAAAGTGAAGGGCACCGTCCGCCGTGTGGTC
CTGCGAGGGGAGGTTGCCTATATCGATGGGCAGGTTCTGGTACCCCCGGGCTATGGACAGGATGTACGGA
AGTGGCCACAGGGGGCTGTTCCTCAGCTCCCACCCTCAGCCCCTGCCACTAGTGAGATGACCACGACACC
TGAAAGACCCCGCCGTGGCATCCCAGGGCTTCCTGATGGCCGCTTCCATCTGCCGCCCCGAATCCATCGA
GCCTCCGACCCAGGTTTGCCAGCTGAGGAGCCAAAGGAGAAGTCCTCTCGGAAGGTAGCCGAGCCAGAGC
TGATGGGAACCCCTGATGGCACCTGCTACCCTCCACCACCAGTACCGAGACAGGCATCTCCCCAGAACCT
GGGGACCCCTGGCTTGCTGCACCCCCAGACCTCACCCCTGCTGCACTCATTAGTGGGCCAACATATCCTG
TCCGTCCAGCAGTTCACCAAGGATCAGATGTCTCACCTGTTCAATGTGGCACACACACTGCGTATGATGG
TGCAGAAGGAGCGGAGCCTCGACATCCTGAAGGGGAAGGTCATGGCCTCCATGTTCTATGAAGTGAGCAC
ACGGACCAGCAGCTCCTTTGCAGCAGCCATGGCCCGGCTGGGAGGTGCTGTGCTCAGCTTCTCGGAAGCC
ACATCGTCCGTCCAGAAGGGCGAATCCCTGGCTGACTCCGTGCAGACCATGAGCTGCTATGCCGACGTCG
TCGTGCTCCGGCACCCCCAGCCTGGAGCAGTGGAGCTGGCCGCCAAGCACTGCCGGAGGCCAGTGATCAA
TGCTGGGGATGGGGTCGGAGAGCACCCCACCCAGGCCCTGCTGGACATCTTCACCATCCGTGAGGAGCTG
GGAACTGTCAATGGCATGACGATCACGATGGTGGGTGACCTGAAGCACGGACGCACAGTACATTCCCTGG
CCTGCCTGCTCACCCAGTATCGTGTCAGCCTGCGCTACGTGGCACCTCCCAGCCTGCGCATGCCACCCAC
TGTGCGGGCCTTCGTGGCCTCCCGCGGCACCAAGCAGGAGGAATTCGAGAGCATTGAGGAGGCGCTGCCT
GACACTGATGTGCTCTACATGACTCGAATCCAGAAGGAACGATTTGGCTCTACCCAGGAGTACGAAGCTT
GCTTTGGTCAGTTCATCCTCACTCCCCACATCATGACCCGGGCCAAGAAGAAGATGGTGGTGATGCACCC
GATGCCCCGTGTCAACGAGATAAGCGTGGAAGTGGACTCGGATCCCCGCGCAGCCTACTTCCGCCAGGCT
GAGAACGGCATGTACATCCGCATGGCTCTGTTAGCCACCGTGCTGGGCCGTTTCGACTACAAAGACGATG
ACGACAAGTAGGAATTCCTGCAGGCCTCGAGGGCCGGCGCGCCGCGGCCGCTACGTAAATT
