>Addgene plasmid #169818 | pMXS-IRES-BLAST flag-CAD | depositor partial sequence | sequence record 328996 | wtCAD, unmodified
ATGGCGGCCCTAGTGTTGGAGGACGGGTCGGTCCTGCGGGGCCAGCCCTTTGGGGCCGCCGTGTCGACTG
CCGGGGAAGTGGTGTTTCAAACCGGCATGGTCGGCTACCCCGAGGCCCTCACTGATCCCTCCTACAAGGC
ACAGATCTTAGTGCTCACCTATCCTCTGATCGGCAACTATGGCATCCCCCCAGATGAAATGGATGAGTTC
GGTCTCTGCAAGTGGTTTGAATCCTCGGGCATCCACGTAGCAGCACTGGTAGTGGGAGAGTGCTGTCCTA
CTCCCAGCCACTGGAGTGCCACCCGCACCCTGCATGAGTGGCTGCAGCAGCATGGCATCCCTGGCTTGCA
AGGAGTAGACACTCGGGAGCTGACCAAGAAGTTGCGGGAACAGGGGTCTCTGCTGGGGAAGCTGGTCCAG
AATGGAACAGAACCTTCATCCCTGCCATTCTTGGACCCCAATGCCCGCCCCCTGGTACCAGAGGTCTCCA
TTAAGACTCCACGGGTATTCAATACAGGGGGTGCCCCTCGGATCCTTGCTTTGGACTGTGGCCTCAAGTA
TAATCAGATCCGATGCCTCTGCCAGCGTGGGGCTGAGGTCACTGTGGTACCCTGGGACCATGCACTAGAC
AGCCAAGAGTATGAGGGTCTCTTCTTAAGTAATGGGCCTGGTGACCCTGCCTCCTATCCCAGTGTCGTAT
CCACACTGAGCCGTGTTTTATCTGAGCCTAATCCCCGACCTGTCTTTGGGATCTGCCTGGGACACCAGCT
ATTGGCCTTAGCCATTGGGGCCAAGACTTACAAGATGAGATATGGGAACCGAGGCCATAACCAGCCCTGC
TTGTTGGTGGGCTCTGGGCGCTGCTTTCTGACATCCCAGAACCATGGGTTTGCTGTGGAGACAGACTCAC
TGCCAGCAGACTGGGCTCCTCTCTTCACCAACGCCAATGATGGTTCCAATGAAGGCATTGTGCACAACAG
CTTGCCTTTCTTCAGTGTCCAGTTTCACCCAGAGCACCAAGCTGGCCCTTCAGATATGGAACTGCTTTTC
GATATCTTTCTGGAAACTGTGAAAGAGGCCACAGCTGGGAACCCTGGGGGCCAGACAGTTAGAGAGCGGC
TGACTGAGCGCCTCTGTCCCCCTGGGATTCCCACTCCCGGCTCTGGACTTCCACCACCACGAAAGGTTCT
GATCCTGGGCTCAGGGGGCCTCTCCATTGGCCAAGCTGGAGAATTTGACTACTCGGGCTCTCAGGCAATT
AAGGCCCTGAAGGAGGAAAACATCCAGACGTTGCTGATCAACCCCAATATTGCCACAGTGCAGACCTCCC
AGGGGCTGGCCGACAAGGTCTATTTTCTTCCCATAACACCTCATTATGTAACCCAGGTGATACGTAATGA
ACGCCCCGATGGTGTGTTACTGACTTTTGGGGGCCAGACTGCTCTGAACTGTGGTGTGGAGCTGACCAAG
GCCGGGGTGCTGGCTCGGTATGGGGTCCGGGTCCTGGGCACACCAGTGGAGACCATTGAGCTGACCGAGG
ATCGACGGGCCTTTGCTGCCAGAATGGCAGAGATCGGAGAGCATGTGGCCCCGAGCGAGGCAGCAAATTC
TCTTGAACAGGCCCAGGCAGCCGCTGAACGGCTGGGGTACCCTGTGCTAGTGCGTGCAGCCTTTGCCCTG
GGTGGCCTGGGCTCTGGCTTTGCCTCTAACAGGGAGGAGCTCTCTGCTCTCGTGGCCCCAGCTTTTGCCC
ATACCAGCCAAGTGCTAGTAGACAAGTCTCTGAAGGGATGGAAGGAGATTGAGTACGAGGTGGTGAGAGA
CGCCTATGGCAACTGTGTCACGGTGTGTAACATGGAGAACTTGGACCCACTGGGCATCCACACTGGTGAG
TCCATAGTGGTGGCCCCTAGCCAGACACTGAATGACAGGGAGTATCAGCTCCTGAGGCAGACAGCTATCA
AGGTGACCCAGCACCTGGGAATTGTTGGGGAGTGCAATGTGCAGTATGCCTTGAACCCTGAGTCTGAGCA
GTATTACATCATTGAAGTGAATGCCAGGCTCTCTCGCAGCTCTGCCCTGGCCAGTAAGGCCACAGGTTAT
CCACTGGCTTATGTGGCAGCCAAGCTAGCATTGGGCATCCCTTTGCCTGAGCTCAGGAACTCTGTGACAG
GGGGTACAGCAGCCTTTGAACCCAGCGTGGATTATTGTGTGGTGAAGATTCCTCGATGGGACCTTAGCAA
GTTCCTGCGAGTCAGCACAAAGATTGGGAGCTGCATGAAGAGCGTTGGTGAAGTCATGGGCATTGGGCGT
TCATTTGAGGAGGCCTTCCAGAAGGCCCTGCGCATGGTGGATGAGAACTGTGTGGGCTTTGATCACACAG
TGAAACCAGTCAGCGATATGGAGTTGGAGACTCCAACAGATAAGCGGATTTTTGTGGTGGCAGCTGCTTT
GTGGGCTGGTTATTCAGTGGACCGCCTGTATGAGCTCACACGCATCGACCGCTGGTTCCTGCACCGAATG
AAGCGTATCATCGCACATGCCCAGCTGCTAGAACAACACCGTGGACAGCCTTTGCCGCCAGACCTGCTGC
AACAGGCCAAGTGTCTTGGCTTCTCAGACAAACAGATTGCCCTTGCAGTTCTGAGCACAGAGCTGGCTGT
TCGCAAGCTGCGTCAGGAACTGGGGATCTGTCCAGCAGTGAAACAGATTGACACAGTTGCAGCTGAGTGG
CCAGCCCAGACAAATTACCTATACCTAACGTATTGGGGCACCACCCATGACCTCACCTTTCGAACACCTC
ATGTCCTAGTCCTTGGCTCTGGCGTCTACCGTATTGGCTCTAGCGTTGAATTTGACTGGTGTGCTGTAGG
CTGCATCCAGCAGCTCCGAAAGATGGGATATAAGACCATCATGGTGAACTATAACCCAGAGACAGTCAGC
ACCGACTATGACATGTGTGATCGACTCTACTTTGATGAGATCTCTTTTGAGGTGGTGATGGACATCTATG
AGCTCGAGAACCCTGAAGGTGTGATCCTATCCATGGGTGGACAGCTGCCCAACAACATGGCCATGGCGTT
GCATCGGCAGCAGTGCCGGGTGCTGGGCACCTCCCCTGAAGCCATTGACTCGGCTGAGAACCGTTTCAAG
TTTTCCCGGCTCCTTGACACCATTGGTATCAGCCAGCCTCAGTGGAGGGAGCTCAGTGACCTCGAGTCTG
CTCGCCAATTCTGCCAGACCGTGGGGTACCCCTGTGTGGTGCGCCCCTCCTATGTGCTGAGCGGTGCTGC
TATGAATGTGGCCTACACGGATGGAGACCTGGAGCGCTTCCTGAGCAGCGCAGCAGCCGTCTCCAAAGAG
CATCCCGTGGTCATCTCCAAGTTCATCCAGGAGGCTAAGGAGATTGACGTGGATGCCGTGGCCTCTGATG
GTGTGGTGGCAGCCATCGCCATCTCTGAGCATGTGGAGAATGCAGGTGTGCATTCAGGTGATGCGACGCT
GGTGACCCCCCCACAAGATATCACTGCCAAAACCCTGGAGCGGATCAAAGCCATTGTGCATGCTGTGGGC
CAGGAGCTACAGGTCACAGGACCCTTCAATCTGCAGCTCATTGCCAAGGATGACCAGCTGAAAGTTATTG
AATGCAACGTACGTGTCTCTCGCTCCTTCCCCTTCGTTTCCAAGACACTGGGTGTGGACCTAGTAGCCTT
GGCCACGCGGGTCATCATGGGGGAAGAAGTGGAACCTGTGGGGCTAATGACTGGTTCTGGAGTTGTGGGA
GTAAAGGTGCCTCAGTTCTCCTTCTCCCGCTTGGCGGGTGCTGACGTGGTGTTGGGTGTGGAAATGACCA
GTACTGGGGAGGTGGCCGGCTTTGGGGAGAGCCGCTGTGAGGCATACCTCAAGGCCATGCTAAGCACTGG
CTTTAAGATCCCCAAGAAGAATATCCTGCTGACCATTGGCAGCTATAAGAACAAAAGCGAGCTGCTCCCA
ACTGTGCGGCTACTGGAGAGCCTGGGCTACAGCCTCTATGCCAGTCTCGGCACAGCTGACTTCTACACTG
AGCATGGCGTCAAGGTAACAGCTGTGGACTGGCACTTTGAGGAGGCTGTGGATGGTGAGTGCCCACCACA
GCGGAGCATCCTGGAGCAGCTAGCTGAGAAAAACTTTGAGCTGGTGATTAACCTGTCAATGCGTGGAGCT
GGGGGCCGGCGTCTCTCTTCCTTTGTCACCAAGGGCTACCGCACCCGACGCTTGGCCGCTGACTTCTCCG
TGCCCCTAATCATCGATATCAAGTGCACCAAACTCTTTGTGGAGGCCCTAGGCCAGATCGGGCCAGCCCC
TCCTTTGAAGGTGCATGTTGACTGTATGACCTCCCAAAAGCTTGTGCGACTGCCGGGATTGATTGATGTC
CATGTGCACCTGCGGGAACCAGGTGGGACACATAAGGAGGACTTTGCTTCAGGCACAGCCGCTGCCCTGG
CTGGGGGTATCACCATGGTGTGTGCCATGCCTAATACCCGGCCCCCCATCATTGACGCCCCTGCTCTGGC
CCTGGCCCAGAAGCTGGCAGAGGCTGGCGCCCGGTGCGACTTTGCGCTATTCCTTGGGGCCTCGTCTGAA
AATGCAGGAACCTTGGGCACCGTGGCCGGGTCTGCAGCCGGGCTGAAGCTTTACCTCAATGAGACCTTCT
CTGAGCTGCGGCTGGACAGCGTGGTCCAGTGGATGGAGCATTTCGAGACATGGCCCTCCCACCTCCCCAT
TGTGGCTCACGCGGAGCAGCAAACCGTGGCTGCTGTCCTCATGGTGGCTCAGCTCACTCAGCGCTCAGTG
CACATATGTCACGTGGCACGGAAGGAGGAGATCCTGCTAATTAAAGCTGCAAAGGCACGGGGCTTGCCAG
TGACCTGCGAGGTGGCTCCCCACCACCTGTTCCTAAGCCATGATGACCTGGAGCGCCTGGGGCCTGGGAA
GGGGGAGGTCCGGCCTGAGCTTGGCTCCCGCCAGGATGTGGAAGCCCTGTGGGAGAACATGGCTGTCATC
GACTGCTTTGCCTCAGACCATGCTCCCCATACCTTGGAGGAGAAGTGTGGGTCCAGGCCCCCACCTGGGT
TCCCAGGGTTAGAGACCATGCTGCCACTACTCCTGACGGCTGTAAGCGAGGGCCGGCTCAGCCTGGACGA
CCTGCTGCAGCGATTGCACCACAATCCTCGGCGCATCTTTCACCTGCCTCCGCAGGAGGACACCTATGTG
GAGGTGGATCTGGAGCATGAGTGGACAATTCCCAGCCACATGCCCTTCTCCAAGGCCCACTGGACACCTT
TTGAAGGGCAGAAAGTGAAGGGCACCGTCCGCCGTGTGGTCCTGCGAGGGGAGGTTGCCTATATCGATGG
GCAGGTTCTGGTACCCCCGGGCTATGGACAGGATGTACGGAAGTGGCCACAGGGGGCTGTTCCTCAGCTC
CCACCCTCAGCCCCTGCCACTAGTGAGATGACCACGACACCTGAAAGACCCCGCCGTGGCATCCCAGGGC
TTCCTGATGGCCGCTTCCATCTGCCGCCCCGAATCCATCGAGCCTCCGACCCAGGTTTGCCAGCTGAGGA
GCCAAAGGAGAAGTCCTCTCGGAAGGTAGCCGAGCCAGAGCTGATGGGAACCCCTGATGGCACCTGCTAC
CCTCCACCACCAGTACCGAGACAGGCATCTCCCCAGAACCTGGGGACCCCTGGCTTGCTGCACCCCCAGA
CCTCACCCCTGCTGCACTCATTAGTGGGCCAACATATCCTGTCCGTCCAGCAGTTCACCAAGGATCAGAT
GTCTCACCTGTTCAATGTGGCACACACACTGCGTATGATGGTGCAGAAGGAGCGGAGCCTCGACATCCTG
AAGGGGAAGGTCATGGCCTCCATGTTCTATGAAGTGAGCACACGGACCAGCAGCTCCTTTGCAGCAGCCA
TGGCCCGGCTGGGAGGTGCTGTGCTCAGCTTCTCGGAAGCCACATCGTCCGTCCAGAAGGGCGAATCCCT
GGCTGACTCCGTGCAGACCATGAGCTGCTATGCCGACGTCGTCGTGCTCCGGCACCCCCAGCCTGGAGCA
GTGGAGCTGGCCGCCAAGCACTGCCGGAGGCCAGTGATCAATGCTGGGGATGGGGTCGGAGAGCACCCCA
CCCAGGCCCTGCTGGACATCTTCACCATCCGTGAGGAGCTGGGAACTGTCAATGGCATGACGATCACGAT
GGTGGGTGACCTGAAGCACGGACGCACAGTACATTCCCTGGCCTGCCTGCTCACCCAGTATCGTGTCAGC
CTGCGCTACGTGGCACCTCCCAGCCTGCGCATGCCACCCACTGTGCGGGCCTTCGTGGCCTCCCGCGGCA
CCAAGCAGGAGGAATTCGAGAGCATTGAGGAGGCGCTGCCTGACACTGATGTGCTCTACATGACTCGAAT
CCAGAAGGAACGATTTGGCTCTACCCAGGAGTACGAAGCTTGCTTTGGTCAGTTCATCCTCACTCCCCAC
ATCATGACCCGGGCCAAGAAGAAGATGGTGGTGATGCACCCGATGCCCCGTGTCAACGAGATAAGCGTGG
AAGTGGACTCGGATCCCCGCGCAGCCTACTTCCGCCAGGCTGAGAACGGCATGTACATCCGCATGGCTCT
GTTAGCCACCGTGCTGGGCCGTTTCTAG
